>Addgene plasmid #211002 | pNLF1-N_WDR81:728-1614 | addgene full sequence | sequence record 423340 | Addgene NGS Result
TCAATATTGGCCATTAGCCATATTATTCATTGGTTATATAGCATAAATCAATATTGGCTATTGGCCATTG
CATACGTTGTATCTATATCATAATATGTACATTTATATTGGCTCATGTCCAATATGACCGCCATGTTGGC
ATTGATTATTGACTAGTTATTAATAGTAATCAATTACGGGGTCATTAGTTCATAGCCCATATATGGAGTT
CCGCGTTACATAACTTACGGTAAATGGCCCGCCTGGCTGACCGCCCAACGACCCCCGCCCATTGACGTCA
ATAATGACGTATGTTCCCATAGTAACGCCAATAGGGACTTTCCATTGACGTCAATGGGTGGAGTATTTAC
GGTAAACTGCCCACTTGGCAGTACATCAAGTGTATCATATGCCAAGTCCGCCCCCTATTGACGTCAATGA
CGGTAAATGGCCCGCCTGGCATTATGCCCAGTACATGACCTTACGGGACTTTCCTACTTGGCAGTACATC
TACGTATTAGTCATCGCTATTACCATGGTGATGCGGTTTTGGCAGTACACCAATGGGCGTGGATAGCGGT
TTGACTCACGGGGATTTCCAAGTCTCCACCCCATTGACGTCAATGGGAGTTTGTTTTGGCACCAAAATCA
ACGGGACTTTCCAAAATGTCGTAATAACCCCGCCCCGTTGACGCAAATGGGCGGTAGGCGTGTACGGTGG
GAGGTCTATATAAGCAGAGCTGGTTTAGTGAACCGTCAGATCACTAGAAGCTTTATTGCGGTAGTTTATC
ACAGTTAAATTGCTAACGCAGTCAGTGCTTCTGACACAACAGTCTCGAACTTAAGCTGCAGAAGTTGGTC
GTGAGGCACTGGGCAGGTAAGTATCAAGGTTACAAGACAGGTTTAAGGAGACCAATAGAAACTGGGCTTG
TCGAGACAGAGAAGACTCTTGCGTTTCTGATAGGCACCTATTGGTCTTACTGACATCCACTTTGCCTTTC
TCTCCACAGGTGTCCACTCCCAGTTCAATTACAGCTCTTAAGGCTAGAGTATTAATACGACTCACTATAG
GGCTAGCGCTCACCATGGTCTTCACACTCGAAGATTTCGTTGGGGACTGGCGACAGACAGCCGGCTACAA
CCTGGACCAAGTCCTTGAACAGGGAGGTGTGTCCAGTTTGTTTCAGAATCTCGGGGTGTCCGTAACTCCG
ATCCAAAGGATTGTCCTGAGCGGTGAAAATGGGCTGAAGATCGACATCCATGTCATCATCCCGTATGAAG
GTCTGAGCGGCGACCAAATGGGCCAGATCGAAAAAATTTTTAAGGTGGTGTACCCTGTGGATGATCATCA
CTTTAAGGTGATCCTGCACTATGGCACACTGGTAATCGACGGGGTTACGCCGAACATGATCGACTATTTC
GGACGGCCGTATGAAGGCATCGCCGTGTTCGACGGCAAAAAGATCACTGTAACAGGGACCCTGTGGAACG
GCAACAAAATTATCGACGAGCGCCTGATCAACCCCGACGGCTCCCTGCTGTTCCGAGTAACCATCAACGG
AGTGACCGGCTGGCGGCTGTGCGAACGCATTCTGGCGGGCTCGAGCGGCGCGATCGCTTCCGAATTCATG
CAGGCCTTGGAGGAGCTGGAAAAAACAGGAAACTTCCTTGCTAAGGGCCTTGGCGGCCTGCTGGAGGTCC
CAGAGCAGCCTAGGGTACAGCCCGCGGTACCCTTGCAGTGCCTGTTGCACCGAGACATGCAGGCCTTGGG
TGTCCTCCTCGCGGAAATGGTGTTTGCGACGCGAGTCCGAACGCTCCAACCTGACGCTCCTTTGTGGGTG
CGCTTTCAGGCAGTGCGCGGACTTTGTACACGGCACCCGAAGGAGGTGCCAGTTTCCCTTCAGCCTGTAT
TGGATACATTGTTGCAGATGTCCGGACCGGAGGTTCCCATGGGTGCCGAGCGGGGTAAGCTTGACCAATT
GTTCGAGTATCGACCGGTGAGTCAAGGACTTCCACCCCCATGCCCATCACAGCTGCTGTCCCCCTTTAGC
TCAGTAGTTCCCTTCCCTCCTTATTTCCCGGCACTGCATAGGTTTATTCTGCTTTATCAGGCTCGACGCG
TCGAGGATGAGGCCCAAGGCCGGGAGTTGGTATTCGCCCTCTGGCAACAGCTGGGCGCTGTGCTTAAAGA
CATTACCCCAGAGGGACTTGAGATATTGCTGCCCTTTGTCCTCAGCCTTATGTCCGAGGAACATACCGCG
GTGTATACAGCCTGGTACCTCTTTGAGCCTGTTGCGAAGGCTCTGGGACCTAAGAACGCAAATAAGTACC
TCCTGAAACCCCTCATAGGAGCTTATGAGTCCCCTTGCCAATTGCACGGGAGGTTTTATTTGTATACAGA
TTGTTTTGTGGCCCAGCTCATGGTAAGATTGGGCCTGCAGGCCTTTTTGACGCACCTGTTGCCGCACGTA
CTCCAAGTATTGGCCGGAGCTGAAGCATCACAGGAAGAGTCAAAGGATCTGGCGGGAGCTGCTGAAGAAG
AAGAGTCCGGTCTTCCAGGGGCGGGCCCAGGCAGTTGCGCATTTGGAGAGGAAATCCCGATGGATGGCGA
ACCTCCAGCGTCTTCAGGTCTCGGACTCCCAGACTATACAAGCGGGGTTAGCTTCCACGATCAGGCTGAC
CTCCCCGAGACCGAAGATTTCCAAGCTGGTCTGTATGTAACCGAAAGTCCACAACCGCAAGAAGCGGAGG
CAGTGTCCTTGGGTCGACTCAGCGACAAATCTTCTACATCCGAAACTTCTCTGGGCGAGGAGAGGGCACC
GGATGAAGGAGGGGCCCCTGTTGACAAAAGCTCACTTAGGTCCGGAGATAGTAGTCAAGATCTCAAACAG
TCTGAAGGATCCGAAGAAGAAGAGGAGGAAGAGGATTCCTGTGTTGTGCTGGAGGAGGAAGAGGGAGAAC
AGGAGGAAGTTACCGGCGCAAGTGAACTGACACTTAGTGATACGGTGCTCTCAATGGAGACCGTAGTCGC
CGGTGGCTCAGGAGGAGACGGGGAAGAGGAAGAGGAGGCCCTGCCAGAACAATCAGAAGGTAAAGAACAA
AAGATCCTCCTTGACACCGCCTGTAAGATGGTCCGCTGGCTCTCCGCTAAGTTGGGACCAACGGTTGCGA
GTCGGCACGTGGCGCGGAATCTCCTGAGACTGCTCACAAGCTGCTACGTTGGCCCTACTAGGCAACAGTT
CACAGTCTCCTCTGGAGAATCCCCCCCACTCTCCGCTGGAAACATCTACCAGAAGAGACCAGTACTGGGT
GACATCGTCTCTGGGCCAGTGTTGAGCTGCTTGTTGCACATCGCACGATTGTATGGCGAACCGGTACTTA
CGTATCAATACCTGCCATATATTTCTTACCTCGTGGCCCCCGGCTCAGCTTCTGGGCCCTCCCGCCTCAA
TAGCCGAAAAGAAGCGGGTCTGCTTGCTGCTGTCACGTTGACTCAAAAAATTATTGTATACCTTAGCGAC
ACGACACTGATGGACATCTTGCCAAGAATCAGCCATGAGGTGCTGCTTCCAGTCTTGTCATTTTTGACCA
GTCTTGTTACGGGGTTTCCGTCCGGTGCCCAAGCAAGGACTATCCTTTGTGTAAAAACAATATCATTGAT
AGCACTCATTTGCCTTAGGATTGGACAGGAGATGGTACAACAACATTTGTCCGAACCCGTAGCTACTTTT
TTCCAAGTCTTTAGTCAGCTGCACGAGCTCCGCCAGCAGGACTTGAAGTTGGATCCTGCTGGTAGGGGAG
AGGGCCAACTGCCCCAGGTCGTTTTCAGCGATGGGCAACAAAGGCCAGTCGACCCGGCCCTCCTGGATGA
ACTCCAAAAAGTTTTCACCCTGGAAATGGCCTACACGATATACGTGCCTTTTTCATGCCTTTTGGGTGAT
ATAATCAGAAAAATTATCCCTAATCATGAACTCGTTGGAGAACTTGCTGCCCTGTATCTTGAAAGCATTT
CACCCAGTTCAAGGAATCCAGCAAGTGTTGAACCGACAATGCCTGGTACGGGACCCGAGTGGGATCCTCA
TGGTGGTGGCTGCCCGCAAGACGACGGGCATTCTGGTACATTCGGTAGCGTCCTTGTCGGCAATCGCATT
CAGATACCTAATGACTCCCGCCCCGAGAATCCTGGTCCTTTGGGACCGATATCAGGGGTGGGTGGGGGAG
GACTCGGAAGCGGCTCCGACGACAATGCCCTCAAACAGGAACTGCCACGAAGTGTCCACGGCCTGTCATA
ATAATCTAGATTTGGGCCCAATTCCTGCAGGATTTTGCGGCCGCTTGCTGAGTTGGCTGCTGCCACCGCT
GAGCAATAACTAGCATAACCCCTTGGCCGCTTCGAGCAGACATGATAAGATACATTGATGAGTTTGGACA
AACCACAACTAGAATGCAGTGAAAAAAATGCTTTATTTGTGAAATTTGTGATGCTATTGCTTTATTTGTA
ACCATTATAAGCTGCAATAAACAAGTTAACAACAACAATTGCATTCATTTTATGTTTCAGGTTCAGGGGG
AGATGTGGGAGGTTTTTTTAAGCAAGTAAAACCTCTACAAATGTGGTAAAATCGAATTTTAACAAAATAT
TAACGCTTACAATTTCCTGATGCGGTATTTTCTCCTTACGCATCTGTGCGGTATTTCACACCGCATACGC
GGATCTGCGCAGCACCATGGCCTGAAATAACCTCTGAAAGAGGAACTTGGTTAGGTACCTTCTGAGGCGG
AAAGAACCAGCTGTGGAATGTGTGTCAGTTAGGGTGTGGAAAGTCCCCAGGCTCCCCAGCAGGCAGAAGT
ATGCAAAGCATGCATCTCAATTAGTCAGCAACCAGGTGTGGAAAGTCCCCAGGCTCCCCAGCAGGCAGAA
GTATGCAAAGCATGCATCTCAATTAGTCAGCAACCATAGTCCCGCCCCTAACTCCGCCCATCCCGCCCCT
AACTCCGCCCAGTTCCGCCCATTCTCCGCCCCATGGCTGACTAATTTTTTTTATTTATGCAGAGGCCGAG
GCCGCCTCGGCCTCTGAGCTATTCCAGAAGTAGTGAGGAGGCTTTTTTGGAGGCCTAGGCTTTTGCAAAA
AGCTCGATTCTTCTGACACTAGCGCCACCATGAAGAAGCCCGAACTCACCGCTACCAGCGTTGAAAAATT
TCTCATCGAGAAGTTCGACAGTGTGAGCGACCTGATGCAGTTGTCGGAGGGCGAAGAGAGCCGAGCCTTC
AGCTTCGATGTCGGCGGACGCGGCTATGTACTGCGGGTGAATAGCTGCGCTGATGGCTTCTACAAAGACC
GCTACGTGTACCGCCACTTCGCCAGCGCTGCACTACCCATCCCCGAAGTGTTGGACATCGGCGAGTTCAG
CGAGAGCCTGACATACTGCATCAGTAGACGCGCCCAAGGCGTTACTCTCCAAGACCTCCCCGAAACAGAG
CTGCCTGCTGTGTTACAGCCTGTCGCCGAAGCTATGGATGCTATTGCCGCCGCCGACCTCAGTCAAACCA
GCGGCTTCGGCCCATTCGGGCCCCAAGGCATCGGCCAGTACACAACCTGGCGGGATTTCATTTGCGCCAT
TGCTGATCCCCATGTCTACCACTGGCAGACCGTGATGGACGACACCGTGTCCGCCAGCGTAGCTCAAGCC
CTGGACGAACTGATGCTGTGGGCCGAAGACTGTCCCGAGGTGCGCCACCTCGTCCATGCCGACTTCGGCA
GCAACAACGTCCTGACCGACAACGGCCGCATCACCGCCGTAATCGACTGGTCCGAAGCTATGTTCGGGGA
CAGTCAGTACGAGGTGGCCAACATCTTCTTCTGGCGGCCCTGGCTGGCTTGCATGGAGCAGCAGACTCGC
TACTTCGAGCGCCGGCATCCCGAGCTGGCCGGCAGCCCTCGTCTGCGAGCCTACATGCTGCGCATCGGCC
TGGATCAGCTCTACCAGAGCCTCGTGGACGGCAACTTCGACGATGCTGCCTGGGCTCAAGGCCGCTGCGA
TGCCATCGTCCGCAGCGGGGCCGGCACCGTCGGTCGCACACAAATCGCTCGCCGGAGCGCAGCCGTATGG
ACCGACGGCTGCGTCGAGGTGCTGGCCGACAGCGGCAACCGCCGGCCCAGTACACGACCGCGCGCTAAGG
AGGTAGGTCGAGTTTAGACTCTAGCCATCACGATGGCCGCAATAAAATATCTTTATTTTCATTACATCTG
TGTGTTGGTTTTTTGTGTGAATCGATAGCGATAAGGATCCTCTTTGCGCTTGCGTTTTCCCTTGTCCAGA
TAGCCCAGTAGCTGACATTCATCCGGGGTCAGCACCGTTTCTGCGGACTGGCTTTCTACGTAATGGTTTC
TTAGACGTCAGGTGGCACTTTTCGGGGAAATGTGCGCGGAACCCCTATTTGTTTATTTTTCTAAATACAT
TCAAATATGTATCCGCTCATGAGACAATAACCCTGATAAATGCTTCAATAATATTGAAAAAGGAAGAGTA
TGAGTATTCAACATTTCCGTGTCGCCCTTATTCCCTTTTTTGCGGCATTTTGCCTTCCTGTTTTTGCTCA
CCCAGAAACGCTGGTGAAAGTAAAAGATGCTGAAGATCAGTTGGGTGCACGAGTGGGTTACATCGAACTG
GATCTCAACAGCGGTAAGATCCTTGAGAGTTTTCGCCCCGAAGAACGTTTTCCAATGATGAGCACTTTCA
AAGTTCTGCTATGTGGCGCGGTATTATCCCGTATTGACGCCGGGCAAGAGCAACTCGGTCGCCGCATACA
CTATTCTCAGAATGACTTGGTTGAGTACTCACCAGTCACAGAAAAGCATCTTACGGATGGCATGACAGTA
AGAGAATTATGCAGTGCTGCCATAACCATGAGTGATAACACTGCGGCCAACTTACTTCTGACAACTATCG
GAGGACCGAAGGAGCTAACCGCTTTTTTGCACAACATGGGGGATCATGTAACTCGCCTTGATCGTTGGGA
ACCGGAGCTGAATGAAGCCATACCAAACGACGAGCGTGACACCACGATGCCTGTAGCAATGGCAACAACG
TTGCGCAAACTATTAACTGGCGAACTACTTACTCTAGCTTCCCGGCAACAATTAATAGACTGGATGGAGG
CGGATAAAGTTGCAGGACCACTTCTGCGCTCGGCCCTTCCGGCTGGCTGGTTTATTGCTGATAAATCTGG
AGCCGGTGAGCGTGGGTCTCGCGGTATCATTGCAGCACTGGGGCCAGATGGTAAGCCCTCCCGTATCGTA
GTTATCTACACGACGGGGAGTCAGGCAACTATGGATGAACGAAATAGACAGATCGCTGAGATAGGTGCCT
CACTGATTAAGCATTGGTAATTCGAAATGACCGACCAAGCGACGCCCAACCGGTATCAGCTCACTCAAAG
GCGGTAATACGGTTATCCACAGAATCAGGGGATAACGCAGGAAAGAACATGTGAGCAAAAGGCCAGCAAA
AGGCCAGGAACCGTAAAAAGGCCGCGTTGCTGGCGTTTTTCCATAGGCTCCGCCCCCCTGACGAGCATCA
CAAAAATCGACGCTCAAGTCAGAGGTGGCGAAACCCGACAGGACTATAAAGATACCAGGCGTTTCCCCCT
GGAAGCTCCCTCGTGCGCTCTCCTGTTCCGACCCTGCCGCTTACCGGATACCTGTCCGCCTTTCTCCCTT
CGGGAAGCGTGGCGCTTTCTCATAGCTCACGCTGTAGGTATCTCAGTTCGGTGTAGGTCGTTCGCTCCAA
GCTGGGCTGTGTGCACGAACCCCCCGTTCAGCCCGACCGCTGCGCCTTATCCGGTAACTATCGTCTTGAG
TCCAACCCGGTAAGACACGACTTATCGCCACTGGCAGCAGCCACTGGTAACAGGATTAGCAGAGCGAGGT
ATGTAGGCGGTGCTACAGAGTTCTTGAAGTGGTGGCCTAACTACGGCTACACTAGAAGGACAGTATTTGG
TATCTGCGCTCTGCTGAAGCCAGTTACCTTCGGAAAAAGAGTTGGTAGCTCTTGATCCGGCAAACAAACC
ACCGCTGGTAGCGGTGGTTTTTTTGTTTGCAAGCAGCAGATTACGCGCAGAAAAAAAGGATTTCAAGAAG
ATCCTTTGATCTTTTCTACGGGGTCTGACGCTCAGTGGAACGAAAACTCACGTTAAGGGATTTTGGTCAT
GAGATTATCAAAAAGGATCTTCACCTAGATCCTTTTATAGTCCGGAAATACAGGAACGCACGCTGGATGG
CCCTTCGCTGGGATGGTGAAACCATGAAAAATGGCAGCTTCAGTGGATTAAGTGGGGGTAATGTGGCCTG
TACCCTCTGGTTGCATAGGTATTCATACGGTTAAAATTTATCAGGCGCGATTGCGGCAGTTTTTCGGGTG
GTTTGTTGCCATTTTTACCTGTCTGCTGCCGTGATCGCGCTGAACGCGTTTTAGCGGTGCGTACAATTAA
GGGATTATGGTAAATCCACTTACTGTCTGCCCTCGTAGCCATCGAGATAAACCGCAGTACTCCGGCCACG
ATGCGTCCGGCGTAGAGGATCGAGATCT
Features (pLannotate 1.2.2; 20 found; start..end, strand, type, name):
    140..517     +  enhancer       CMV enhancer: human cytomegalovirus immediate early enhancer
    519..718     +  promoter       CMV promoter: human cytomegalovirus (CMV) immediate early promoter
    857..989     +  intron         chimeric intron: chimera between introns from human β-globin and immunoglobulin heavy chain genes
   1033..1051    +  promoter       T7 promoter: promoter for bacteriophage T7 RNA polymerase
   1065..1577    +  CDS            Nluc: NanoLuc® luciferase human codon-optimized
   1608..4268    +  CDS            WDR81 (fragment): WDR81_HUMAN - Experimental evidence at protein level: Swiss-Prot protein existence level 1. Functions as a negative regulator of the PI3 kinase/PI3K activity associated with endosomal membranes via BECN1, a core subunit of the PI3K complex. By modifying the phosphatidylinositol 3- phosphate/PtdInsP3 content of endosomal membranes may regulate endosome fusion, recycling, sorting and early to late endosome transport (PubMed:26783301). It is for instance, required for the delivery of cargos like BST2/tetherin from early to late endosome and thereby participates indirectly to their degradation by
   4317..4342    +  CDS            SET1 (fragment): solubility-enhancement tag derived from T7 phage gene 10B
   4350..4366    +  terminator     T7 terminator (fragment): transcription terminator for bacteriophage T7 RNA polymerase
   4386..4507    -  polyA_signal   SV40 poly(A) signal: SV40 polyadenylation signal
   4530..4598    -  CDS            large T antigen (fragment): large T antigen from SV40 (simian virus 40)
   4603..4635    +  rep_origin     M13 ori (fragment): M13 bacteriophage origin of replication; arrow indicates direction of (+) strand synthesis
   4636..4687    -  misc_feature   bom (fragment): basis of mobility region from pBR322
   4752..5109    +  promoter       SV40 promoter: SV40 enhancer and early promoter
   5140..6162    +  CDS            hph: KHYB_ECOLX - Experimental evidence at protein level: Swiss-Prot protein existence level 1. The aminoglycoside phosphotransferases achieve inactivation of their antibiotic substrates by phosphorylation. Only phosphorylates hygromycin and closely related compounds such as demethyl analogs and destomycin. From Escherichia coli.
   6201..6249    +  polyA_signal   poly(A) signal: synthetic polyadenylation signal
   6270..6362    -  CDS            tnpA (fragment): TN5P_ECOLX - Also known as tnp. Experimental evidence at protein level: Swiss-Prot protein existence level 1. Mediates transposition of transposon Tn5 by a 'cut and paste' mechanism. First, the monomeric transposase binds the 19 bp inverted DNA repeats flanking the transposon. Then, dimerization of the DNA- bound transposase creates a synaptic DNA complex. After nicking of the first DNA strand, excision of the transposon proceeds through a series of intermediates. The transposase then mediates the insertion of the transposon at a new site by strand transfer. The activity of the wild- type tran
   6405..6509    +  promoter       AmpR promoter: bla
   6510..7370    +  CDS            AmpR: β-lactamase; bla; confers resistance to ampicillin, carbenicillin, and related antibiotics
   7528..8116    -  rep_origin     ori: high-copy-number ColE1/pMB1/pBR322/pUC origin of replication
   8232..8515    +  misc_feature   cer region: ColE1-derived recombination site that helps to maintain plasmids as monomers
