[The description below was written by a language model from this plasmid's Addgene catalogue record and pLannotate feature annotations shown in this document.]
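Description:
pNLF1-N_WDR81:728-1614 is a mammalian expression plasmid of about 8.6 kb built on the commercial pNLF1-N backbone, which is designed to place NanoLuc luciferase at the N terminus of a protein of interest. In bacteria it is maintained at high copy through a ColE1/pUC-type origin and selected with ampicillin via the β-lactamase gene. A ColE1 cer site is also annotated, which helps keep the plasmid monomeric. For selection in mammalian cells, an SV40 enhancer/early promoter drives the hygromycin phosphotransferase gene (hph), followed by a synthetic poly(A) signal.

The expression cassette uses the human CMV immediate-early enhancer and promoter, followed by a chimeric β-globin/immunoglobulin intron that supports efficient transcript processing. A T7 promoter sits just upstream of the coding region and could allow in vitro transcription. The open reading frame begins with human codon-optimised NanoLuc, continues through a short linker, and runs into a 2,661 bp wild-type fragment of human WDR81 encoding residues M728 to S1614. This fragment was derived from a Mammalian Gene Collection clone and inserted by ligation-independent cloning between retained EcoRI and XbaI sites. An SV40 poly(A) signal lies downstream of the cassette. Several short annotated fragments (SET1, T7 terminator, large T antigen, M13 ori, bom, tnpA) are probably partial matches to backbone sequence rather than functional elements.

The plasmid comes from a study of the ligandability of WD40 repeat-containing proteins. A NanoLuc-tagged fragment of this kind is suited to luminescence-based readouts in cells, such as energy-transfer assays of target engagement or interactions, although the record does not name a particular assay.
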