Addgene plasmid #211002: pNLF1-N_WDR81:728-1614
Purpose: Mammalian expression of human WDR81 fragment M728 to S1614. N-terminal NanoLuc luciferase tag.
Depositing lab: Cheryl Arrowsmith. Depositing organization: University of Toronto. Publication: A Target Class Ligandability Evaluation of WD40 Repeat-Containing Proteins. Ackloo S, Li F, Szewczyk M, Seitova A, Loppnau P, Zeng H, Xu J, Ahmad S, Arnautova YA, Baghaie AJ, Beldar S, Bolotokova A, Centrella PA, Chau I, Clark MA, Cuozzo JW, Dehghani-Tafti S, Disch JS, Dong A, Dumas A, Feng JA, Ghiabi P, Gibson E, Gilmer J, Goldman B, Green SR, Guie MA, Guilinger JP, Harms N, Herasymenko O, Houliston S, Hutchinson A, Kearnes S, Keefe AD, Kimani SW, Kramer T, Kutera M, Kwak HA, Lento C, Li Y, Liu J, Loup J, Machado RAC, Mulhern CJ, Perveen S, Righetto GL, Riley P, Shrestha S, Sigel EA, Silva M, Sintchak MD, Slakman BL, Taylor RD, Thompson J, Torng W, Underkoffler C, von Rechenberg M, Walsh RT, Watson I, Wilson DJ, Wolf E, Yadav M, Yazdi AK, Zhang J, Zhang Y, Santhakumar V, Edwards AM, Barsyte-Lovejoy D, Schapira M, Brown PJ, Halabelian L, Arrowsmith CH. J Med Chem. 2025 Jan 23;68(2):1092-1112. doi: 10.1021/acs.jmedchem.4c02010. Epub 2024 Nov 4. PubMed 39495097.
Backbone
  Vector backbone: pNLF1-N
  Backbone manufacturer: Promega
  Vector type: Mammalian Expression
  Selectable markers: Hygromycin
Growth in bacteria
  Bacterial resistance: Ampicillin, 100 μg/mL
  Growth temperature: 37°C
  Growth strain: DH5alpha
  Copy number: High Copy
Gene/Insert
  Gene/Insert name: WDR81:M728-S1614
  Species: H. sapiens (human)
  Insert size (bp): 2661
  Mutation: wild type
  Entrez Gene: WDR81 (a.k.a. CAMRQ2, HYC3, PPP1R166, SORF-2)
  Promoter: CMV
  Tag / fusion protein: NanoLuc luciferase (N terminal on insert)
  Cloning method: Ligation Independent Cloning
  Sequencing primers: 5′ gtaaccatcaacggagtgac; 3′ tatcatgtctgctcgaagc
Resource information
  A portion of this plasmid was derived from a plasmid made by: Mammalian Gene Collection (BC114568)
Terms and licenses: Academic/Nonprofit Terms; Industry Terms: Not Available to Industry
Depositor comments: 5' Cloning Site: EcoR1 (not destroyed), 3' Cloning Site: Xba1 (not destroyed). N terminal tag: mvftledfvgdwrqtagynldqvleqggvsslfqnlgvsvtpiqrivlsgenglkidihviipyeglsgdqmgqiekifkvvypvddhhfkvilhygtlvidgvtpnmidyfgrpyegiavfdgkkitvtgtlwngnkiiderlinpdgsllfrvtingvtgwrlcerilagssgaiasef.
How to cite: pNLF1-N_WDR81:728-1614 was a gift from Cheryl Arrowsmith (Addgene plasmid # 211002 ; http://n2t.net/addgene:211002 ; RRID:Addgene_211002)
