>Addgene plasmid #211002 | pNLF1-N_WDR81:728-1614 | depositor partial sequence | sequence record 411484 | Insert sequence
ATGCAGGCCTTGGAGGAGCTGGAAAAAACAGGAAACTTCCTTGCTAAGGGCCTTGGCGGCCTGCTGGAGG
TCCCAGAGCAGCCTAGGGTACAGCCCGCGGTACCCTTGCAGTGCCTGTTGCACCGAGACATGCAGGCCTT
GGGTGTCCTCCTCGCGGAAATGGTGTTTGCGACGCGAGTCCGAACGCTCCAACCTGACGCTCCTTTGTGG
GTGCGCTTTCAGGCAGTGCGCGGACTTTGTACACGGCACCCGAAGGAGGTGCCAGTTTCCCTTCAGCCTG
TATTGGATACATTGTTGCAGATGTCCGGACCGGAGGTTCCCATGGGTGCCGAGCGGGGTAAGCTTGACCA
ATTGTTCGAGTATCGACCGGTGAGTCAAGGACTTCCACCCCCATGCCCATCACAGCTGCTGTCCCCCTTT
AGCTCAGTAGTTCCCTTCCCTCCTTATTTCCCGGCACTGCATAGGTTTATTCTGCTTTATCAGGCTCGAC
GCGTCGAGGATGAGGCCCAAGGCCGGGAGTTGGTATTCGCCCTCTGGCAACAGCTGGGCGCTGTGCTTAA
AGACATTACCCCAGAGGGACTTGAGATATTGCTGCCCTTTGTCCTCAGCCTTATGTCCGAGGAACATACC
GCGGTGTATACAGCCTGGTACCTCTTTGAGCCTGTTGCGAAGGCTCTGGGACCTAAGAACGCAAATAAGT
ACCTCCTGAAACCCCTCATAGGAGCTTATGAGTCCCCTTGCCAATTGCACGGGAGGTTTTATTTGTATAC
AGATTGTTTTGTGGCCCAGCTCATGGTAAGATTGGGCCTGCAGGCCTTTTTGACGCACCTGTTGCCGCAC
GTACTCCAAGTATTGGCCGGAGCTGAAGCATCACAGGAAGAGTCAAAGGATCTGGCGGGAGCTGCTGAAG
AAGAAGAGTCCGGTCTTCCAGGGGCGGGCCCAGGCAGTTGCGCATTTGGAGAGGAAATCCCGATGGATGG
CGAACCTCCAGCGTCTTCAGGTCTCGGACTCCCAGACTATACAAGCGGGGTTAGCTTCCACGATCAGGCT
GACCTCCCCGAGACCGAAGATTTCCAAGCTGGTCTGTATGTAACCGAAAGTCCACAACCGCAAGAAGCGG
AGGCAGTGTCCTTGGGTCGACTCAGCGACAAATCTTCTACATCCGAAACTTCTCTGGGCGAGGAGAGGGC
ACCGGATGAAGGAGGGGCCCCTGTTGACAAAAGCTCACTTAGGTCCGGAGATAGTAGTCAAGATCTCAAA
CAGTCTGAAGGATCCGAAGAAGAAGAGGAGGAAGAGGATTCCTGTGTTGTGCTGGAGGAGGAAGAGGGAG
AACAGGAGGAAGTTACCGGCGCAAGTGAACTGACACTTAGTGATACGGTGCTCTCAATGGAGACCGTAGT
CGCCGGTGGCTCAGGAGGAGACGGGGAAGAGGAAGAGGAGGCCCTGCCAGAACAATCAGAAGGTAAAGAA
CAAAAGATCCTCCTTGACACCGCCTGTAAGATGGTCCGCTGGCTCTCCGCTAAGTTGGGACCAACGGTTG
CGAGTCGGCACGTGGCGCGGAATCTCCTGAGACTGCTCACAAGCTGCTACGTTGGCCCTACTAGGCAACA
GTTCACAGTCTCCTCTGGAGAATCCCCCCCACTCTCCGCTGGAAACATCTACCAGAAGAGACCAGTACTG
GGTGACATCGTCTCTGGGCCAGTGTTGAGCTGCTTGTTGCACATCGCACGATTGTATGGCGAACCGGTAC
TTACGTATCAATACCTGCCATATATTTCTTACCTCGTGGCCCCCGGCTCAGCTTCTGGGCCCTCCCGCCT
CAATAGCCGAAAAGAAGCGGGTCTGCTTGCTGCTGTCACGTTGACTCAAAAAATTATTGTATACCTTAGC
GACACGACACTGATGGACATCTTGCCAAGAATCAGCCATGAGGTGCTGCTTCCAGTCTTGTCATTTTTGA
CCAGTCTTGTTACGGGGTTTCCGTCCGGTGCCCAAGCAAGGACTATCCTTTGTGTAAAAACAATATCATT
GATAGCACTCATTTGCCTTAGGATTGGACAGGAGATGGTACAACAACATTTGTCCGAACCCGTAGCTACT
TTTTTCCAAGTCTTTAGTCAGCTGCACGAGCTCCGCCAGCAGGACTTGAAGTTGGATCCTGCTGGTAGGG
GAGAGGGCCAACTGCCCCAGGTCGTTTTCAGCGATGGGCAACAAAGGCCAGTCGACCCGGCCCTCCTGGA
TGAACTCCAAAAAGTTTTCACCCTGGAAATGGCCTACACGATATACGTGCCTTTTTCATGCCTTTTGGGT
GATATAATCAGAAAAATTATCCCTAATCATGAACTCGTTGGAGAACTTGCTGCCCTGTATCTTGAAAGCA
TTTCACCCAGTTCAAGGAATCCAGCAAGTGTTGAACCGACAATGCCTGGTACGGGACCCGAGTGGGATCC
TCATGGTGGTGGCTGCCCGCAAGACGACGGGCATTCTGGTACATTCGGTAGCGTCCTTGTCGGCAATCGC
ATTCAGATACCTAATGACTCCCGCCCCGAGAATCCTGGTCCTTTGGGACCGATATCAGGGGTGGGTGGGG
GAGGACTCGGAAGCGGCTCCGACGACAATGCCCTCAAACAGGAACTGCCACGAAGTGTCCACGGCCTGTC
A
